Addgene plasmid #192125: pAAV-CMV-Hsp1Cas9
Purpose: Expresses Hsp1Cas9
Depositing lab: Yongming Wang. Depositing organization: Fudan University. Publication: Genome editing with natural and engineered CjCas9 orthologs. Gao S, Wang Y, Qi T, Wei J, Hu Z, Liu J, Sun S, Liu H, Wang Y. Mol Ther. 2023 Apr 5;31(4):1177-1187. doi: 10.1016/j.ymthe.2023.01.029. Epub 2023 Feb 1. PubMed 36733251.
Backbone
  Vector backbone: AAV2 ITR vector
  Vector type: Mammalian Expression, AAV
Growth in bacteria
  Bacterial resistance: Ampicillin, 100 μg/mL
  Growth temperature: 37°C
  Growth strain: NEB Stable
  Copy number: High Copy
Gene/Insert
  Gene/Insert name: Hsp1Cas9
  Species: Synthetic
  Cloning method: Gibson Cloning
Terms and licenses: Academic/Nonprofit Terms; Industry Terms: Not Available to Industry
How to cite: pAAV-CMV-Hsp1Cas9 was a gift from Yongming Wang (Addgene plasmid # 192125 ; http://n2t.net/addgene:192125 ; RRID:Addgene_192125)
