[The description below was written by a language model from this plasmid's Addgene catalogue record and pLannotate feature annotations shown in this document.]
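Description:
pAAV-CMV-Hsp1Cas9 is a 6.9 kb AAV transfer plasmid for mammalian expression of Hsp1Cas9, a synthetic Cas9 coding sequence. The backbone is an AAV2 ITR vector: the expression cassette lies between inverted terminal repeats of adeno-associated virus serotype 2, which are the cis elements needed for replication and packaging of the intervening DNA into recombinant AAV particles when rep, cap and helper functions are supplied in trans. The annotation finds one complete ITR downstream of the cassette, but only two short ITR fragments at the upstream end. This may reflect the difficulty of sequencing and annotating these hairpin-forming repeats rather than a real truncation, and the record does not settle the point. In bacteria the plasmid replicates from a high-copy ColE1/pUC-type origin and is selected through the β-lactamase (AmpR) gene with its own promoter. An f1 phage origin and small remnants of the pBR322 bom and rop regions are also present in the backbone.

The payload is a single Pol II expression unit. The human cytomegalovirus immediate-early enhancer and promoter drive an open reading frame of roughly 3.1 kb, which is terminated by an SV40 polyadenylation signal. The annotation tool matched this reading frame to Campylobacter jejuni Cas9. That fits the associated publication, which concerns natural and engineered CjCas9 orthologs, compact type II nucleases whose small size suits the limited AAV packaging capacity. No guide RNA cassette, U6 promoter, reporter or epitope tag is annotated, and nuclear localisation signals are not listed, so a guide RNA would have to come from a separate construct. The plasmid is suited to expressing Hsp1Cas9 for genome editing in mammalian cells, either by direct transfection or after packaging into AAV.
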