Features (pLannotate 1.2.2; 14 found; start..end, strand, type, name):
     12..39      +  repeat_region  AAV2 ITR (fragment): inverted terminal repeat of adeno-associated virus serotype 2 inverted
     68..95      +  repeat_region  AAV2 ITR (fragment): inverted terminal repeat of adeno-associated virus serotype 2 inverted
    206..509     +  enhancer       CMV enhancer: human cytomegalovirus immediate early enhancer
    510..713     +  promoter       CMV promoter: human cytomegalovirus (CMV) immediate early promoter
    808..3924    +  CDS            cas9: CAS9_CAMJE - Experimental evidence at protein level: Swiss-Prot protein existence level 1. CRISPR (clustered regularly interspaced short palindromic repeat) is an adaptive immune system that provides protection against mobile genetic elements (viruses, transposable elements and conjugative plasmids). CRISPR clusters contain spacers, sequences complementary to antecedent mobile elements, and target invading nucleic acids. CRISPR clusters are transcribed and processed into CRISPR RNA (crRNA). In type II CRISPR systems correct processing of pre-crRNA requires a trans- encoded small RNA (tracrRNA)
   4038..4119    -  polyA_signal   SV40 poly(A) signal: SV40 polyadenylation signal
   4146..4286    +  repeat_region  AAV2 ITR: inverted terminal repeat of adeno-associated virus serotype 2 inverted
   4291..4342    -  misc_feature   bom (fragment): basis of mobility region from pBR322
   4361..4816    +  rep_origin     f1 ori (sequence partly withheld): f1 bacteriophage origin of replication; arrow indicates direction of (+) strand synthesis
   4817..4866    -  misc_feature   bom (fragment): basis of mobility region from pBR322
   4968..5003    -  CDS            rop (fragment): Rop protein, which maintains plasmids at low copy number; rop
   5098..5202    +  promoter       AmpR promoter: bla
   5203..6063    +  CDS            AmpR: β-lactamase; bla; confers resistance to ampicillin, carbenicillin, and related antibiotics
   6234..6822    +  rep_origin     ori: high-copy-number ColE1/pMB1/pBR322/pUC origin of replication
>Addgene plasmid #192125 | pAAV-CMV-Hsp1Cas9 | addgene full sequence | sequence record 385768 | Addgene NGS Result
CCTGCAGGCAGCTGCGCGCTCGCTCGCTCACTGAGGCCGCCCGGGCGTCGGGCGACCTTTGGTCGCCCGG
CCTCAGTGAGCGAGCGAGCGCGCAGAGAGGGAGTGGCCAACTCCATCACTAGGGGTTCCTGCGGCCGCAC
GCGTCTAGTTATTAATAGTAATCAATTACGGGGTCATTAGTTCATAGCCCATATATGGAGTTCCGCGTTA
CATAACTTACGGTAAATGGCCCGCCTGGCTGACCGCCCAACGACCCCCGCCCATTGACGTCAATAATGAC
GTATGTTCCCATAGTAACGCCAATAGGGACTTTCCATTGACGTCAATGGGTGGAGTATTTACGGTAAACT
GCCCACTTGGCAGTACATCAAGTGTATCATATGCCAAGTACGCCCCCTATTGACGTCAATGACGGTAAAT
GGCCCGCCTGGCATTATGCCCAGTACATGACCTTATGGGACTTTCCTACTTGGCAGTACATCTACGTATT
AGTCATCGCTATTACCATGGTGATGCGGTTTTGGCAGTACATCAATGGGCGTGGATAGCGGTTTGACTCA
CGGGGATTTCCAAGTCTCCACCCCATTGACGTCAATGGGAGTTTGTTTTGGCACCAAAATCAACGGGACT
TTCCAAAATGTCGTAACAACTCCGCCCCATTGACGCAAATGGGCGGTAGGCGTGTACGGTGGGAGGTCTA
TATAAGCAGAGCTGGTTTAGTGAACCGTCAGATCCGCTAGAGATCCGCGGCCGCGGGCCACCATGGCCCC
GAAGAAAAAGCGCAAGGTCGAAGCGTCCAGCGACAAATCCAAGATCCTGGGATTCGACATCGGCATCACC
AGCATCGGCTGGGCCTACGTGGAAGGCGAAGAGCTGATCGACTGCGGCGTCCGGATCTTTACCAAGGCCG
AGAATCCCAAGACCAAAGAATCCCTGGCCCTGCCTAGACGGGAAGCTAGAGGCGTGCGGCGGAGACTGGC
CCGAAGAAAAGGCAGACTGAATGCCATCAAGCAACTGATCTGCAAGGAATTCGGCCTGAACTACCAAGAC
TACATCGCTCAGGACGGCGAGCTGCCCAAAGCCTACGCCGGGAAGCTGATTAACCCTTATGAGCTGAGAT
CTAAGGCCCTTAGAGAGAAGCTGGAAAAGGAAGAGCTGGCCCGAGTGATTCTGCACATCGCCAAGCACCG
GGGCTACGGAAACAAGCATGCCAAGGAAACCGACGATGCCGAGAGCGGCAAGATCAAGAAAGCAATTAGC
AACAATGAGAAGATCCTGAATGAGAAGGGATATCAGAGCGCCGGAGAGTACCTGTACCAGGAATTTTTCC
AGAAAGAAAGACTGCAGGAGGAAAAGAAGGGCAACAACACGACCAAAGAATTCAAAAATGTGAGGAACAA
AGCTGGCGACTACGAGCACTGTATCGCTCAGACCCAGATGCAGAACGAGTTGAGGCTTATTTTCGAGAAG
CAGCGAGAGTTTGGCCTGAACTTCAGCGAGGAATTCAAGAAGAAAGTGCTGGAGACGGCCTTTTTTCAGA
GACCTCTGAAAGACTTCAGCGATAAGATCGGCGATTGCACCTTCATCGAGGGCGCCAAGCGGGCCCCTAA
GGACAGCCTGAGCGCCATCGAGTTCGTGGCCCTGGGAAGAATCATCAACACCCTGAAAAATCTGCAGAAC
ACAAGCGGCGAGGTGTACAGCAGAGATAAGATCAACGAGATCCTGCAAATCGTGCTGGATAAGGGCGAGA
TCAGCTACAAGAAACTGAGAGAAATCCTGGACATCGAGAGCAGCGTGCGTTTCAAGGACAGCAAACTGGA
TTACACCAAAGAACTGAAGGAAGCCGAGAAAACCAAGCTGTTCGAGAGCAAGAACCTCCAGAAATTCAAG
AAAGCTCTGGGCAGCTTCGAAGGCATCTCCAGAGAGATCTTGGACAGTATCGCCAAGGAGATCATGATCA
CAAAGGATAAAGAGAAGCTGGCCAAGGAGCTGAAGAAGTTCCCTCTGGATGAAACCCAGATCCAGAACCT
TTCTAACTTGTCCTTCAGCCAAACAATCAACCTGTCACTGGAAGCCCTGTCTCAGATCCTGCCCTTCATG
AGAGGCGAGAGAGAGGACAAATGCCTGAGATACGACGAGGCTGTGGAAAAGGCCGGCCTGAAGGAGGTGG
CCAAAAACAAGTCTAAGGATGACTTCCTGCCTCCTCTGGAAAACTACGAGCCTTACCTGGCCAATCCTGT
GGTGGCCCGGGCCCTCTCTGAGTATAGAAAGGTGCTGAACGCCCTGCTGAGAAAGTACGGCAAGATGCAC
AAGATTCACATCGAGTTTACCAGAGAAGTGGGCAAGAGCAAAGAGGAGCGGAACAAAATCGAAAAAGAAC
AGAAAGAGAATTTCGCCAAAAACCAGGAGGCCCAGAAGCAGTGCGAGATCCTGGGCCTGCCTATCAACGG
CGCTAATATCCTGAAGATGAAGCTGTGGCGGGAGCAGCAGGAGTCCTGCGTGTACAGCGGCAAGGAAATC
GCCATCGACGACCTGAAGAACCCCGCCATCCTGCAGGTGGATCACATCTATCCTTACTCTAGAAGCTTTG
ATGATTCTTATAACAACAAGGTGCTGGTGTTCTCCAAAGAAAACCAGAACAAACTCAACAAGACACCTTT
CGAGGCTTTCGGCGAAAACAAGGACAAATGGGAGAAAATCCTGTCCCTGGCTTCTAAGCTTCCTAAGCCT
AAGCGGCAGAGGATCTACAACATGCAGTTCAAGGACAAAGAACAAGGCTTTCTGACCCGGAATATCAACG
ACACCGGCTACATCGCTAGACTGGTCAGCCAGTGGACAAAGAACTGCCTGAGCTTCGAGAAGCTGAGCGA
GGATGAGGTTTCCATCGCCGGCGAGAAAGGAAGCAAAGTGCACGTGGAAGTGATCAGCGGCTCCCTGACA
GCCATGCTGCGGCACTACTGGGGCCTGGGCGACAAGAACCGGGACAACCACCTGCACCACGCGGTGGACG
CCATCATCATCGCTTATAGCAACGAAAAGGTGATCAAGGCCTTCTCTGATTACAAAAAACATAGAGAGCA
GAACAAGGCCAAGTTCTACGCCAAGGAGATCGCCGAGAGCGAGTACAAGAAGCAGAAGGTTTTCTTCGAA
CCTACCAACCACTTCAGACAAAAAGTGCTGGAAAAGATTGACAGCATCTTCGTGAGCAAACCTCCAAGGA
AGAGAGCCCGGGGAGCCCTGCACGAGGAAACATTCTACAGCTTCGAGAGACTGTGCAACGACAAGGAGTA
CGCCAAGAAAGAGAAGATGGACTACGGCGGAAAGGCTGGCATCCAGAAGGCTATCGCCCTGGGTAAAATT
AGACAGGTTGGAACAAAGATCGTGTCTAACGGCACCATGGTGCGGGTGGACATCTTCCAGCACAAGAGCA
ACGGCAAGTTTTACGGCGTCCCCATCTACACAATGGATTTTGCCCTCGGCGTGCTGCCTAACAAGGCTGT
GGTGTCCGGAAAAGATAAGCAGGGAGTGATCAAGGACTGGCTGGAAATGGACAGCAACTACGAGTTTTGC
TTCAGTCTCTTCAAGGACGACCTGATCCTGGTGCAGAAAAAGGAGATGGAAAAAGCAGAACTGTGCTACT
ACACCGATTTTAACAGCAACACGGCCGGCATCAAATTCGAGAAGCACAACAACCTGTACGTGAACCTGAA
TGAGAATGAAAGAAAGCTGTTCACCAGCAAGGAAGTTGTTAAGGGCGGCAAGAAGAACGTGTGGAAGGAC
AAAACCCCTAAAGAAATCGAGCAGCTGGAGAAGAACAGAAAGATCATCGGAGGCTTCGTGACCATCGAGG
ATCTGAAAACCTTCGAGAAATACCAGGTGTCTCCTCTGGGAGAGGTGCAGAAGGCCGACTTCGCCCCTAG
ACAGGCCATCACCCTGAAAAGCAGCCCTAAGCACAGAATCAACAAGAGCCCCAAGAAGAAGAGAAAGGTG
TAGCTCGAGCTCGAGCTCGATGAGTTTGGACAAACCACAACTAGAATGCAGTGAAAAAAATGCTTTATTT
GTGAAATTTGTGATGCTATTGCTTTATTTGTAACCATTATAAGCTGCAATAAACAAGTTAACCCACGTGC
GGACCGAGCGGCCGCAGGAACCCCTAGTGATGGAGTTGGCCACTCCCTCTCTGCGCGCTCGCTCGCTCAC
TGAGGCCGGGCGACCAAAGGTCGCCCGACGCCCGGGCTTTGCCCGGGCGGCCTCAGTGAGCGAGCGAGCG
CGCAGCTGCCTGCAGGGGCGCCTGATGCGGTATTTTCTCCTTACGCATCTGTGCGGTATTTCACACCGCA
TA
[95 nt withheld, positions 4343-4437]
T
[46 nt withheld, positions 4439-4484]
C
[141 nt withheld, positions 4486-4626]
CCTTTGACGTTGGAGTCCACGTTCTTT
[37 nt withheld, positions 4654-4690]
ACTCTATCTCGGGCTATTCTTTTGATTTATAAGGGATTTTGCCGATTTCGGTCTATTGGTTAAAAAATGA
GCTGATTTAACAAAAATTTAACGCGAATTTTAACAAAATATTAACGTTTACAATTTTATGGTGCACTCTC
AGTACAATCTGCTCTGATGCCGCATAGTTAAGCCAGCCCCGACACCCGCCAACACCCGCTGACGCGCCCT
GACGGGCTTGTCTGCTCCCGGCATCCGCTTACAGACAAGCTGTGACCGTCTCCGGGAGCTGCATGTGTCA
GAGGTTTTCACCGTCATCACCGAAACGCGCGAGACGAAAGGGCCTCGTGATACGCCTATTTTTATAGGTT
AATGTCATGATAATAATGGTTTCTTAGACGTCAGGTGGCACTTTTCGGGGAAATGTGCGCGGAACCCCTA
TTTGTTTATTTTTCTAAATACATTCAAATATGTATCCGCTCATGAGACAATAACCCTGATAAATGCTTCA
ATAATATTGAAAAAGGAAGAGTATGAGTATTCAACATTTCCGTGTCGCCCTTATTCCCTTTTTTGCGGCA
TTTTGCCTTCCTGTTTTTGCTCACCCAGAAACGCTGGTGAAAGTAAAAGATGCTGAAGATCAGTTGGGTG
CACGAGTGGGTTACATCGAACTGGATCTCAACAGCGGTAAGATCCTTGAGAGTTTTCGCCCCGAAGAACG
TTTTCCAATGATGAGCACTTTTAAAGTTCTGCTATGTGGCGCGGTATTATCCCGTATTGACGCCGGGCAA
GAGCAACTCGGTCGCCGCATACACTATTCTCAGAATGACTTGGTTGAGTACTCACCAGTCACAGAAAAGC
ATCTTACGGATGGCATGACAGTAAGAGAATTATGCAGTGCTGCCATAACCATGAGTGATAACACTGCGGC
CAACTTACTTCTGACAACGATCGGAGGACCGAAGGAGCTAACCGCTTTTTTGCACAACATGGGGGATCAT
GTAACTCGCCTTGATCGTTGGGAACCGGAGCTGAATGAAGCCATACCAAACGACGAGCGTGACACCACGA
TGCCTGTAGCAATGGCAACAACGTTGCGCAAACTATTAACTGGCGAACTACTTACTCTAGCTTCCCGGCA
ACAATTAATAGACTGGATGGAGGCGGATAAAGTTGCAGGACCACTTCTGCGCTCGGCCCTTCCGGCTGGC
TGGTTTATTGCTGATAAATCTGGAGCCGGTGAGCGTGGGTCTCGCGGTATCATTGCAGCACTGGGGCCAG
ATGGTAAGCCCTCCCGTATCGTAGTTATCTACACGACGGGGAGTCAGGCAACTATGGATGAACGAAATAG
ACAGATCGCTGAGATAGGTGCCTCACTGATTAAGCATTGGTAACTGTCAGACCAAGTTTACTCATATATA
CTTTAGATTGATTTAAAACTTCATTTTTAATTTAAAAGGATCTAGGTGAAGATCCTTTTTGATAATCTCA
TGACCAAAATCCCTTAACGTGAGTTTTCGTTCCACTGAGCGTCAGACCCCGTAGAAAAGATCAAAGGATC
TTCTTGAGATCCTTTTTTTCTGCGCGTAATCTGCTGCTTGCAAACAAAAAAACCACCGCTACCAGCGGTG
GTTTGTTTGCCGGATCAAGAGCTACCAACTCTTTTTCCGAAGGTAACTGGCTTCAGCAGAGCGCAGATAC
CAAATACTGTTCTTCTAGTGTAGCCGTAGTTAGGCCACCACTTCAAGAACTCTGTAGCACCGCCTACATA
CCTCGCTCTGCTAATCCTGTTACCAGTGGCTGCTGCCAGTGGCGATAAGTCGTGTCTTACCGGGTTGGAC
TCAAGACGATAGTTACCGGATAAGGCGCAGCGGTCGGGCTGAACGGGGGGTTCGTGCACACAGCCCAGCT
TGGAGCGAACGACCTACACCGAACTGAGATACCTACAGCGTGAGCTATGAGAAAGCGCCACGCTTCCCGA
AGGGAGAAAGGCGGACAGGTATCCGGTAAGCGGCAGGGTCGGAACAGGAGAGCGCACGAGGGAGCTTCCA
GGGGGAAACGCCTGGTATCTTTATAGTCCTGTCGGGTTTCGCCACCTCTGACTTGAGCGTCGATTTTTGT
GATGCTCGTCAGGGGGGCGGAGCCTATGGAAAAACGCCAGCAACGCGGCCTTTTTACGGTTCCTGGCCTT
TTGCTGGCCTTTTGCTCACATGT
